Addgene plasmid #119924: Nme2Cas9_AAV
Purpose: All-in-one AAV plasmid expressing Nme2Cas9 with sgRNA cassette
Depositing lab: Erik Sontheimer. Depositing organization: University of Massachusetts, Worcester. Publication: A Compact, High-Accuracy Cas9 with a Dinucleotide PAM for In Vivo Genome Editing. Edraki A, Mir A, Ibraheim R, Gainetdinov I, Yoon Y, Song CQ, Cao Y, Gallant J, Xue W, Rivera-Perez JA, Sontheimer EJ. Mol Cell. 2018 Dec 18. pii: S1097-2765(18)31033-5. doi: 10.1016/j.molcel.2018.12.003. PubMed 30581144.
Backbone
  Vector backbone: AAV
  Backbone size w/o insert (bp): 2900
  Modifications to backbone: Contains U6-driven sgRNA cassette
  Vector type: Mammalian Expression, AAV
Growth in bacteria
  Bacterial resistance: Ampicillin, 100 μg/mL
  Growth temperature: 37°C
  Growth strain: NEB Stable
  Copy number: Unknown
Gene/Insert
  Gene/Insert name: Nme2Cas9 (alt name: Nme2Cas9c)
  Species: N. meningitidis
  Insert size (bp): 3300
  Promoter: U1a
  Tag / fusion protein: NLS-NLS (N terminal on insert); NLS-3xHA-NLS
  Cloning method: Gibson Cloning
  Sequencing primers: 5′ GAGGATAAGCGGCCCGCAGCAA; 3′ TTTCTTTTTCTTGGCTTGACCTGCCTTC
Terms and licenses: Academic/Nonprofit Terms; Industry Terms: Not Available to Industry
How to cite: Nme2Cas9_AAV was a gift from Erik Sontheimer (Addgene plasmid # 119924 ; http://n2t.net/addgene:119924 ; RRID:Addgene_119924)
