[The description below was written by a language model from this plasmid's Addgene catalogue record, the feature table of its GenBank file and pLannotate feature annotations shown in this document.]
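Description:
Nme2Cas9_AAV is an all-in-one adeno-associated virus transfer plasmid for mammalian genome editing, carrying both the compact Neisseria meningitidis Cas9 orthologue Nme2Cas9 and its single-guide RNA cassette between two AAV2 inverted terminal repeats. The ITRs are the cis elements needed for replication and packaging of the intervening DNA into recombinant AAV particles. The plasmid portion outside them provides a high-copy ColE1/pUC-type origin, an f1 phage origin and a beta-lactamase gene for ampicillin selection in E. coli. The record lists a recombination-deficient growth strain, as is usual for ITR-containing plasmids. In the sequenced record, one ITR is detected only as fragments. That record is also slightly shorter than the depositor's map (7,270 versus 7,281 nt).

The Cas9 open reading frame of about 3.3 kb is listed as driven by the small U1a promoter, which is not annotated in either feature table. It begins at a Kozak consensus with an N-terminal SV40 NLS and a nucleoplasmin bipartite NLS. It ends with a second nucleoplasmin NLS, a 3xHA epitope tag for detection and a further NLS, followed by a rabbit beta-globin polyadenylation signal. Upstream and in the opposite orientation, a human U6 RNA polymerase III promoter drives the guide cassette, which includes the N. meningitidis tracrRNA-derived scaffold. The record does not state any specific spacer.

Compact regulatory elements and a small Cas9 keep nuclease and guide within a single AAV genome. This suits the construct to single-vector in vivo delivery of Nme2Cas9, which the associated publication title describes as a high-accuracy enzyme recognising a dinucleotide PAM.
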