LOCUS       Exported 7281 bp ds-DNA circular SYN 12-MAY-2021
DEFINITION  All-in-one AAV plasmid expressing Nme2Cas9 with sgRNA cassette.
ACCESSION   .
VERSION     .
KEYWORDS    Nme2Cas9_AAV
SOURCE      synthetic DNA construct
  ORGANISM  synthetic DNA construct
REFERENCE   1 (bases 1 to 7281)
  AUTHORS   Edraki A, Mir A, Ibraheim R, Gainetdinov I, Yoon Y, Song CQ, Cao Y,
            Gallant J, Xue W, Rivera-Perez JA, Sontheimer EJ
  TITLE     A Compact, High-Accuracy Cas9 with a Dinucleotide PAM for In Vivo
            Genome Editing.
  JOURNAL   Mol Cell. 2018 Dec 18. pii: S1097-2765(18)31033-5. doi:
            10.1016/j.molcel.2018.12.003.
  PUBMED    30581144
REFERENCE   2 (bases 1 to 7281)
  AUTHORS   .
  TITLE     Direct Submission
  JOURNAL   Exported May 12, 2021 from SnapGene Server 1.1.58
            http://www.snapgene.com
FEATURES             Location/Qualifiers
     source          1..7281
                     /organism="synthetic DNA construct"
                     /mol_type="other DNA"
     CDS             7..54
                     /codon_start=1
                     /product="bipartite nuclear localization signal from
                     nucleoplasmin"
                     /label=nucleoplasmin NLS
                     /translation="KRPAATKKAGQAKKKK"
     CDS             55..144
                     /codon_start=1
                     /product="three tandem HA epitope tags"
                     /label=3xHA
                     /translation="YPYDVPDYAGYPYDVPDYAGSYPYDVPDYA"
     CDS             151..177
                     /codon_start=1
                     /product="nuclear localization signal (Makkerh et al.,
                     1996)"
                     /label=NLS
                     /translation="PAAKKKKLD"
     primer_bind     complement(183..202)
                     /label=Bglob-pA-R
                     /note="Rabbit beta-globin polyA region, reverse primer"
     polyA_signal    248..303
                     /label=-beta-globin poly(A) signal
                     /note="rabbit beta-globin polyadenylation signal (Gil and
                     Proudfoot, 1987)"
     repeat_region   316..456
                     /label=AAV2 ITR
                     /note="inverted terminal repeat of adeno-associated virus
                     serotype 2"
     repeat_region   316..445
                     /label=AAV2 ITR
     rep_origin      531..986
                     /direction=RIGHT
                     /label=f1 ori
                     /note="f1 bacteriophage origin of replication; arrow
                     indicates direction of (+) strand synthesis"
     primer_bind     complement(618..637)
                     /label=F1ori-R
                     /note="F1 origin, reverse primer"
     primer_bind     828..849
                     /label=F1ori-F
                     /note="F1 origin, forward primer"
     primer_bind     complement(1003..1022)
                     /label=pRS-marker
                     /note="pRS vectors, use to sequence yeast selectable
                     marker"
     primer_bind     1122..1144
                     /label=pGEX 3'
                     /note="pGEX vectors, reverse primer"
     primer_bind     complement(1182..1200)
                     /label=pBRforEco
                     /note="pBR322 vectors, upsteam of EcoRI site, forward
                     primer"
     promoter        1268..1372
                     /gene="bla"
                     /label=AmpR promoter
     CDS             1373..2233
                     /codon_start=1
                     /gene="bla"
                     /product="beta-lactamase"
                     /label=AmpR
                     /note="confers resistance to ampicillin, carbenicillin, and
                     related antibiotics"
                     /translation="MSIQHFRVALIPFFAAFCLPVFAHPETLVKVKDAEDQLGARVGYI
                     ELDLNSGKILESFRPEERFPMMSTFKVLLCGAVLSRIDAGQEQLGRRIHYSQNDLVEYS
                     PVTEKHLTDGMTVRELCSAAITMSDNTAANLLLTTIGGPKELTAFLHNMGDHVTRLDRW
                     EPELNEAIPNDERDTTMPVAMATTLRKLLTGELLTLASRQQLIDWMEADKVAGPLLRSA
                     LPAGWFIADKSGAGERGSRGIIAALGPDGKPSRIVVIYTTGSQATMDERNRQIAEIGAS
                     LIKHW"
     primer_bind     complement(1591..1610)
                     /label=Amp-R
                     /note="Ampicillin resistance gene, reverse primer"
     rep_origin      2404..2992
                     /direction=RIGHT
                     /label=ori
                     /note="high-copy-number ColE1/pMB1/pBR322/pUC origin of
                     replication"
     primer_bind     2893..2912
                     /label=pBR322ori-F
                     /note="pBR322 origin, forward primer"
     repeat_region   3054..3194
                     /label=AAV2 ITR
                     /note="inverted terminal repeat of adeno-associated virus
                     serotype 2"
     repeat_region   3065..3194
                     /label=AAV2 ITR
     misc_RNA        complement(3222..3314)
                     /label=Nm tracrRNA
                     /note="trans-activating CRISPR RNA for the Neisseria
                     meningitidis CRISPR/Cas9 system (Hou et al., 2013)"
     promoter        complement(3373..3613)
                     /label=U6 promoter
                     /note="RNA polymerase III promoter for human U6 snRNA"
     primer_bind     complement(3423..3442)
                     /label=LKO.1 5'
                     /note="Human U6 promoter, forward primer"
     primer_bind     complement(3593..3613)
                     /label=hU6-F
                     /note="Human U6 promoter, forward primer"
     regulatory      3949..3958
                     /regulatory_class="other"
                     /note="vertebrate consensus sequence for strong initiation
                     of translation (Kozak, 1987)"
     CDS             3961..3981
                     /codon_start=1
                     /product="nuclear localization signal of SV40 (simian virus
                     40) large T antigen"
                     /label=SV40 NLS
                     /translation="PKKKRKV"
     CDS             3988..4035
                     /codon_start=1
                     /product="bipartite nuclear localization signal from
                     nucleoplasmin"
                     /label=nucleoplasmin NLS
                     /translation="KRPAATKKAGQAKKKK"
ORIGIN
        1 gaggataagc ggcccgcagc aaccaagaag gcaggacagg ccaagaagaa gaagtacccc
       61 tatgacgtgc ctgactacgc cgggtatccc tacgacgtgc ctgattacgc cgggtcctat
      121 ccctacgacg tgccagatta cgctgcagct ccagcagcga agaaaaagaa gctggattaa
      181 gatctttttc cctctgccaa aaattatggg gacatcatga agccccttga gcatctgact
      241 tctggctaat aaaggaaatt tattttcatt gcaatagtgt gttggaattt tttgtgtctc
      301 tcactcggcg gccgcaggaa cccctagtga tggagttggc cactccctct ctgcgcgctc
      361 gctcgctcac tgaggccggg cgaccaaagg tcgcccgacg cccgggcttt gcccgggcgg
      421 cctcagtgag cgagcgagcg cgcagctgcc tgcaggggcg cctgatgcgg tattttctcc
      481 ttacgcatct gtgcggtatt tcacaccgca tannnnnnnn nnnnnnnnnn nnnnnnnnnn
      541 nnnnnnnnnn nnnnnnnnnn nnnnnnnnnn nnnnnnnnnn nnnnnnnnnn nnnnnnnnnn
      601 nnnnnnnnnn nnnnnnnnnn nnnnnnnnnn nnnnnnnnnn nnnnnnnnnn nnnncnnnnn
      661 nnnnnnnnnn nnnnnnnnnn nnnnnnnnnn nnnnnnnnnn nnnnnnnnnn nnnnnnnnnn
      721 nnnnnnnnnn nnnnnnnnnn nnnnnnnnnn nnnnnnnnnn nnnnnnnnnn nnnnnnnnnn
      781 nnnnnnnnnn nnnnnncctt tgacgttgga gtccacgttc tttaatagtg gactcttgtt
      841 ccaaactgga acaacactca accctatctc gggctattct tttgatttat aagggatttt
      901 gccgatttcg gcctattggt taaaaaatga gctgatttaa caaaaattta acgcgaattt
      961 taacaaaata ttaacgttta caattttatg gtgcactctc agtacaatct gctctgatgc
     1021 cgcatagtta agccagcccc gacacccgcc aacacccgct gacgcgccct gacgggcttg
     1081 tctgctcccg gcatccgctt acagacaagc tgtgaccgtc tccgggagct gcatgtgtca
     1141 gaggttttca ccgtcatcac cgaaacgcgc gagacgaaag ggcctcgtga tacgcctatt
     1201 tttataggtt aatgtcatga taataatggt ttcttagacg tcaggtggca cttttcgggg
     1261 aaatgtgcgc ggaaccccta tttgtttatt tttctaaata cattcaaata tgtatccgct
     1321 catgagacaa taaccctgat aaatgcttca ataatattga aaaaggaaga gtatgagtat
     1381 tcaacatttc cgtgtcgccc ttattccctt ttttgcggca ttttgccttc ctgtttttgc
     1441 tcacccagaa acgctggtga aagtaaaaga tgctgaagat cagttgggtg cacgagtggg
     1501 ttacatcgaa ctggatctca acagcggtaa gatccttgag agttttcgcc ccgaagaacg
     1561 ttttccaatg atgagcactt ttaaagttct gctatgtggc gcggtattat cccgtattga
     1621 cgccgggcaa gagcaactcg gtcgccgcat acactattct cagaatgact tggttgagta
     1681 ctcaccagtc acagaaaagc atcttacgga tggcatgaca gtaagagaat tatgcagtgc
     1741 tgccataacc atgagtgata acactgcggc caacttactt ctgacaacga tcggaggacc
     1801 gaaggagcta accgcttttt tgcacaacat gggggatcat gtaactcgcc ttgatcgttg
     1861 ggaaccggag ctgaatgaag ccataccaaa cgacgagcgt gacaccacga tgcctgtagc
     1921 aatggcaaca acgttgcgca aactattaac tggcgaacta cttactctag cttcccggca
     1981 acaattaata gactggatgg aggcggataa agttgcagga ccacttctgc gctcggccct
     2041 tccggctggc tggtttattg ctgataaatc tggagccggt gagcgtggaa gccgcggtat
     2101 cattgcagca ctggggccag atggtaagcc ctcccgtatc gtagttatct acacgacggg
     2161 gagtcaggca actatggatg aacgaaatag acagatcgct gagataggtg cctcactgat
     2221 taagcattgg taactgtcag accaagttta ctcatatata ctttagattg atttaaaact
     2281 tcatttttaa tttaaaagga tctaggtgaa gatccttttt gataatctca tgaccaaaat
     2341 cccttaacgt gagttttcgt tccactgagc gtcagacccc gtagaaaaga tcaaaggatc
     2401 ttcttgagat cctttttttc tgcgcgtaat ctgctgcttg caaacaaaaa aaccaccgct
     2461 accagcggtg gtttgtttgc cggatcaaga gctaccaact ctttttccga aggtaactgg
     2521 cttcagcaga gcgcagatac caaatactgt ccttctagtg tagccgtagt taggccacca
     2581 cttcaagaac tctgtagcac cgcctacata cctcgctctg ctaatcctgt taccagtggc
     2641 tgctgccagt ggcgataagt cgtgtcttac cgggttggac tcaagacgat agttaccgga
     2701 taaggcgcag cggtcgggct gaacgggggg ttcgtgcaca cagcccagct tggagcgaac
     2761 gacctacacc gaactgagat acctacagcg tgagctatga gaaagcgcca cgcttcccga
     2821 agggagaaag gcggacaggt atccggtaag cggcagggtc ggaacaggag agcgcacgag
     2881 ggagcttcca gggggaaacg cctggtatct ttatagtcct gtcgggtttc gccacctctg
     2941 acttgagcgt cgatttttgt gatgctcgtc aggggggcgg agcctatgga aaaacgccag
     3001 caacgcggcc tttttacggt tcctggcctt ttgctggcct tttgctcaca tgtcctgcag
     3061 gcagctgcgc gctcgctcgc tcactgaggc cgcccgggca aagcccgggc gtcgggcgac
     3121 ctttggtcgc ccggcctcag tgagcgagcg agcgcgcaga gagggagtgg ccaactccat
     3181 cactaggggt tcctgcggcc tctagagttt aaacaaaaaa ataaacgatg ccccttaaag
     3241 cagaagcttt aaggggcaga gcgttgcggc acatcttttc agacggcctt attgtagcaa
     3301 cggttctcat ttcgtttccg aaatgagaaa gggagctaca actgaagagc tggaatgctc
     3361 ttccggtgtt tcgtcctttc cacaagatat ataaagccaa gaaatcgaaa tactttcaag
     3421 ttacggtaag catatgatag tccattttaa aacataattt taaaactgca aactacccaa
     3481 gaaattatta ctttctacgt cacgtatttt gtactaatat ctttgtgttt acagtcaaat
     3541 taattctaat tatctctcta acagccttgt atcgtatatg caaatatgaa ggaatcatgg
     3601 gaaataggcc ctcttcctgc ccgaccttga cgtcgactct agaatggagg cggtactatg
     3661 tagatgagaa ttcaggagca aactgggaaa agcaactgct tccaaatatt tgtgattttt
     3721 acagtgtagt tttggaaaaa ctcttagcct accaattctt ctaagtgttt taaaatgtgg
     3781 gagccagtac acatgaagtt atagagtgtt ttaatgaggc ttaaatattt accgtaacta
     3841 tgaaatgcta cgcatatcat gctgttcagg ctccgtggcc acgcaactca tacttaagca
     3901 gacagtggtt caaagttttt ttcttccatt tcaggtgtcg tgaacaccgc caccatggtg
     3961 cctaagaaga agagaaaggt ggaagataaa cgcccagcag ctacaaagaa ggcaggtcaa
     4021 gccaagaaaa agaaaatggc cgccttcaag cctaacccaa tcaattacat cctgggactg
     4081 gacatcggaa tcgcatccgt gggatgggct atggtggaga tcgacgagga ggagaatcct
     4141 atccggctga tcgatctggg cgtgagagtg tttgagaggg ccgaggtgcc aaagaccggc
     4201 gattctctgg ctatggcccg gagactggca cggagcgtga ggcgcctgac acggagaagg
     4261 gcacacaggc tgctgagggc acgccggctg ctgaagagag agggcgtgct gcaggcagca
     4321 gacttcgatg agaatggcct gatcaagagc ctgccaaaca ccccctggca gctgagagca
     4381 gccgccctgg acaggaagct gacaccactg gagtggtctg ccgtgctgct gcacctgatc
     4441 aagcaccgcg gctacctgag ccagcggaag aacgagggag agacagcaga caaggagctg
     4501 ggcgccctgc tgaagggagt ggccaacaat gcccacgccc tgcagaccgg cgatttcagg
     4561 acacctgccg agctggccct gaataagttt gagaaggagt ccggccacat cagaaaccag
     4621 aggggcgact atagccacac cttctcccgc aaggatctgc aggccgagct gatcctgctg
     4681 ttcgagaagc agaaggagtt tggcaatcca cacgtgagcg gaggcctgaa ggagggaatc
     4741 gagaccctgc tgatgacaca gaggcctgcc ctgtccggcg acgcagtgca gaagatgctg
     4801 ggacactgca ccttcgagcc tgcagagcca aaggccgcca agaacaccta cacagccgag
     4861 cggtttatct ggctgacaaa gctgaacaat ctgagaatcc tggagcaggg atccgagagg
     4921 ccactgaccg acacagagag ggccaccctg atggatgagc cttaccggaa gtctaagctg
     4981 acatatgccc aggccagaaa gctgctgggc ctggaggaca ccgccttctt taagggcctg
     5041 agatacggca aggataatgc cgaggcctcc acactgatgg agatgaaggc ctatcacgcc
     5101 atctctcgcg ccctggagaa ggagggcctg aaggacaaga agtcccccct gaacctgagc
     5161 tccgagctgc aggatgagat cggcaccgcc ttctctctgt ttaagaccga cgaggatatc
     5221 acaggccgcc tgaaggacag ggtgcagcct gagatcctgg aggccctgct gaagcacatc
     5281 tctttcgata agtttgtgca gatcagcctg aaggccctga gaaggatcgt gccactgatg
     5341 gagcagggca agcggtacga cgaggcctgc gccgagatct acggcgatca ctatggcaag
     5401 aagaacacag aggagaagat ctatctgccc cctatccctg ccgacgagat cagaaatcct
     5461 gtggtgctga gggccctgtc ccaggcaaga aaagtgatca acggagtggt gcgccggtac
     5521 ggatctccag cccggatcca catcgagacc gccagagaag tgggcaagag cttcaaggac
     5581 cggaaggaga tcgagaagag acaggaggag aatcgcaagg atcgggagaa ggccgccgcc
     5641 aagtttaggg agtacttccc taactttgtg ggcgagccaa agtctaagga catcctgaag
     5701 ctgcgcctgt acgagcagca gcacggcaag tgtctgtata gcggcaagga gatcaatctg
     5761 gtgcggctga acgagaaggg ctatgtggag atcgatcacg ccctgccttt ctccagaacc
     5821 tgggacgatt cttttaacaa taaggtgctg gtgctgggca gcgagaacca gaataagggc
     5881 aatcagacac catacgagta tttcaatggc aaggacaact ccagggagtg gcaggagttc
     5941 aaggcccgcg tggagacctc tagatttccc aggagcaaga agcagcggat cctgctgcag
     6001 aagttcgacg aggatggctt taaggagtgc aacctgaatg acaccagata cgtgaaccgg
     6061 ttcctgtgcc agtttgtggc cgatcacatc ctgctgaccg gcaagggcaa gagaagggtg
     6121 ttcgcctcta atggccagat cacaaacctg ctgaggggat tttggggact gaggaaggtg
     6181 cgggcagaga atgacagaca ccacgcactg gatgcagtgg tggtggcatg cagcaccgtg
     6241 gcaatgcagc agaagatcac aagattcgtg aggtataagg agatgaacgc ctttgacggc
     6301 aagaccatcg ataaggagac aggcaaggtg ctgcaccaga agacccactt cccccagcct
     6361 tgggagttct ttgcccagga agtgatgatc cgggtgttcg gcaagccaga cggcaagcct
     6421 gagtttgagg aggccgatac cccagagaag ctgaggacac tgctggcaga gaagctgtct
     6481 agcaggccag aggcagtgca cgagtacgtg accccactgt tcgtgtccag ggcacccaat
     6541 cggaagatgt ctggcgccca caaggacaca ctgagaagcg ccaagaggtt tgtgaagcac
     6601 aacgagaaga tctccgtgaa gagagtgtgg ctgaccgaga tcaagctggc cgatctggag
     6661 aacatggtga attacaagaa cggcagggag atcgagctgt atgaggccct gaaggcaagg
     6721 ctggaggcct acggaggaaa tgccaagcag gccttcgacc caaaggataa ccccttttat
     6781 aagaagggag gacagctggt gaaggccgtg cgggtggaga agacccagga gagcggcgtg
     6841 ctgctgaata agaagaacgc ctacacaatc gccgacaatg gcgatatggt gagagtggac
     6901 gtgttctgta aggtggataa gaagggcaag aatcagtact ttatcgtgcc tatctatgcc
     6961 tggcaggtgg ccgagaacat cctgccagac atcgattgca agggctacag aatcgacgat
     7021 agctatacat tctgtttttc cctgcacaag tatgacctga tcgccttcca gaaggatgag
     7081 aagtccaagg tggagtttgc ctactatatc aattgcgact cctctaacgg caggttctac
     7141 ctggcctggc acgataaggg cagcaaggag cagcagtttc gcatctccac ccagaatctg
     7201 gtgctgatcc agaagtatca ggtgaacgag ctgggcaagg agatcaggcc atgtcggctg
     7261 aagaagcgcc cacccgtgcg g
//
