Features (pLannotate 1.2.2; 18 found; start..end, strand, type, name):
     76..3321    +  CDS            cas9: CAS9_NEIMA - Experimental evidence at protein level: Swiss-Prot protein existence level 1. CRISPR (clustered regularly interspaced short palindromic repeat) is an adaptive immune system that provides protection against mobile genetic elements (viruses, transposable elements and conjugative plasmids). CRISPR clusters contain spacers, sequences complementary to antecedent mobile elements, and target invading nucleic acids. CRISPR clusters are transcribed and processed into CRISPR RNA (crRNA). In type II CRISPR systems correct processing of pre-crRNA requires a trans- encoded small RNA (tracrRNA)
   3406..3428    +  CDS            3xHA (fragment): three tandem HA epitope tags
   3445..3465    +  CDS            HA (fragment): HA (human influenza hemagglutinin) epitope tag
   3472..3498    +  CDS            NLS: nuclear localization signal (Makkerh et al., 1996)
   3569..3624    +  polyA_signal   β-globin poly(A) signal: rabbit β-globin polyadenylation signal (Gil and Proudfoot, 1987)
   3637..3777    +  repeat_region  AAV2 ITR: inverted terminal repeat of adeno-associated virus serotype 2 inverted
   3782..3833    -  misc_feature   bom (fragment): basis of mobility region from pBR322
   3852..4307    +  rep_origin     f1 ori (sequence partly withheld): f1 bacteriophage origin of replication; arrow indicates direction of (+) strand synthesis
   4308..4357    -  misc_feature   bom (fragment): basis of mobility region from pBR322
   4459..4494    -  CDS            rop (fragment): Rop protein, which maintains plasmids at low copy number; rop
   4589..4693    +  promoter       AmpR promoter: bla
   4694..5554    +  CDS            AmpR: β-lactamase; bla; confers resistance to ampicillin, carbenicillin, and related antibiotics
   5725..6313    +  rep_origin     ori: high-copy-number ColE1/pMB1/pBR322/pUC origin of replication
   6386..6413    +  repeat_region  AAV2 ITR (fragment): inverted terminal repeat of adeno-associated virus serotype 2 inverted
   6442..6469    +  repeat_region  AAV2 ITR (fragment): inverted terminal repeat of adeno-associated virus serotype 2 inverted
   6532..6624    -  misc_RNA       Nm tracrRNA: trans-activating CRISPR RNA for the Neisseria meningitidis CRISPR/Cas9 system (Hou et al., 2013)
   6683..6923    -  promoter       U6 promoter: RNA polymerase III promoter for human U6 snRNA
   7209..7244    +  intron         EF-1α intron A (fragment): truncated intron upstream of the start codon of human EF-1α
>Addgene plasmid #119924 | Nme2Cas9_AAV | addgene full sequence | sequence record 233415 | Addgene NGS Result
CCTAAGAAGAAGAGAAAGGTGGAAGATAAACGCCCAGCAGCTACAAAGAAGGCAGGTCAAGCCAAGAAAA
AGAAAATGGCCGCCTTCAAGCCTAACCCAATCAATTACATCCTGGGACTGGACATCGGAATCGCATCCGT
GGGATGGGCTATGGTGGAGATCGACGAGGAGGAGAATCCTATCCGGCTGATCGATCTGGGCGTGAGAGTG
TTTGAGAGGGCCGAGGTGCCAAAGACCGGCGATTCTCTGGCTATGGCCCGGAGACTGGCACGGAGCGTGA
GGCGCCTGACACGGAGAAGGGCACACAGGCTGCTGAGGGCACGCCGGCTGCTGAAGAGAGAGGGCGTGCT
GCAGGCAGCAGACTTCGATGAGAATGGCCTGATCAAGAGCCTGCCAAACACCCCCTGGCAGCTGAGAGCA
GCCGCCCTGGACAGGAAGCTGACACCACTGGAGTGGTCTGCCGTGCTGCTGCACCTGATCAAGCACCGCG
GCTACCTGAGCCAGCGGAAGAACGAGGGAGAGACAGCAGACAAGGAGCTGGGCGCCCTGCTGAAGGGAGT
GGCCAACAATGCCCACGCCCTGCAGACCGGCGATTTCAGGACACCTGCCGAGCTGGCCCTGAATAAGTTT
GAGAAGGAGTCCGGCCACATCAGAAACCAGAGGGGCGACTATAGCCACACCTTCTCCCGCAAGGATCTGC
AGGCCGAGCTGATCCTGCTGTTCGAGAAGCAGAAGGAGTTTGGCAATCCACACGTGAGCGGAGGCCTGAA
GGAGGGAATCGAGACCCTGCTGATGACACAGAGGCCTGCCCTGTCCGGCGACGCAGTGCAGAAGATGCTG
GGACACTGCACCTTCGAGCCTGCAGAGCCAAAGGCCGCCAAGAACACCTACACAGCCGAGCGGTTTATCT
GGCTGACAAAGCTGAACAATCTGAGAATCCTGGAGCAGGGATCCGAGAGGCCACTGACCGACACAGAGAG
GGCCACCCTGATGGATGAGCCTTACCGGAAGTCTAAGCTGACATATGCCCAGGCCAGAAAGCTGCTGGGC
CTGGAGGACACCGCCTTCTTTAAGGGCCTGAGATACGGCAAGGATAATGCCGAGGCCTCCACACTGATGG
AGATGAAGGCCTATCACGCCATCTCTCGCGCCCTGGAGAAGGAGGGCCTGAAGGACAAGAAGTCCCCCCT
GAACCTGAGCTCCGAGCTGCAGGATGAGATCGGCACCGCCTTCTCTCTGTTTAAGACCGACGAGGATATC
ACAGGCCGCCTGAAGGACAGGGTGCAGCCTGAGATCCTGGAGGCCCTGCTGAAGCACATCTCTTTCGATA
AGTTTGTGCAGATCAGCCTGAAGGCCCTGAGAAGGATCGTGCCACTGATGGAGCAGGGCAAGCGGTACGA
CGAGGCCTGCGCCGAGATCTACGGCGATCACTATGGCAAGAAGAACACAGAGGAGAAGATCTATCTGCCC
CCTATCCCTGCCGACGAGATCAGAAATCCTGTGGTGCTGAGGGCCCTGTCCCAGGCAAGAAAAGTGATCA
ACGGAGTGGTGCGCCGGTACGGATCTCCAGCCCGGATCCACATCGAGACCGCCAGAGAAGTGGGCAAGAG
CTTCAAGGACCGGAAGGAGATCGAGAAGAGACAGGAGGAGAATCGCAAGGATCGGGAGAAGGCCGCCGCC
AAGTTTAGGGAGTACTTCCCTAACTTTGTGGGCGAGCCAAAGTCTAAGGACATCCTGAAGCTGCGCCTGT
ACGAGCAGCAGCACGGCAAGTGTCTGTATAGCGGCAAGGAGATCAATCTGGTGCGGCTGAACGAGAAGGG
CTATGTGGAGATCGATCACGCCCTGCCTTTCTCCAGAACCTGGGACGATTCTTTTAACAATAAGGTGCTG
GTGCTGGGCAGCGAGAACCAGAATAAGGGCAATCAGACACCATACGAGTATTTCAATGGCAAGGACAACT
CCAGGGAGTGGCAGGAGTTCAAGGCCCGCGTGGAGACCTCTAGATTTCCCAGGAGCAAGAAGCAGCGGAT
CCTGCTGCAGAAGTTCGACGAGGATGGCTTTAAGGAGTGCAACCTGAATGACACCAGATACGTGAACCGG
TTCCTGTGCCAGTTTGTGGCCGATCACATCCTGCTGACCGGCAAGGGCAAGAGAAGGGTGTTCGCCTCTA
ATGGCCAGATCACAAACCTGCTGAGGGGATTTTGGGGACTGAGGAAGGTGCGGGCAGAGAATGACAGACA
CCACGCACTGGATGCAGTGGTGGTGGCATGCAGCACCGTGGCAATGCAGCAGAAGATCACAAGATTCGTG
AGGTATAAGGAGATGAACGCCTTTGACGGCAAGACCATCGATAAGGAGACAGGCAAGGTGCTGCACCAGA
AGACCCACTTCCCCCAGCCTTGGGAGTTCTTTGCCCAGGAAGTGATGATCCGGGTGTTCGGCAAGCCAGA
CGGCAAGCCTGAGTTTGAGGAGGCCGATACCCCAGAGAAGCTGAGGACACTGCTGGCAGAGAAGCTGTCT
AGCAGGCCAGAGGCAGTGCACGAGTACGTGACCCCACTGTTCGTGTCCAGGGCACCCAATCGGAAGATGT
CTGGCGCCCACAAGGACACACTGAGAAGCGCCAAGAGGTTTGTGAAGCACAACGAGAAGATCTCCGTGAA
GAGAGTGTGGCTGACCGAGATCAAGCTGGCCGATCTGGAGAACATGGTGAATTACAAGAACGGCAGGGAG
ATCGAGCTGTATGAGGCCCTGAAGGCAAGGCTGGAGGCCTACGGAGGAAATGCCAAGCAGGCCTTCGACC
CAAAGGATAACCCCTTTTATAAGAAGGGAGGACAGCTGGTGAAGGCCGTGCGGGTGGAGAAGACCCAGGA
GAGCGGCGTGCTGCTGAATAAGAAGAACGCCTACACAATCGCCGACAATGGCGATATGGTGAGAGTGGAC
GTGTTCTGTAAGGTGGATAAGAAGGGCAAGAATCAGTACTTTATCGTGCCTATCTATGCCTGGCAGGTGG
CCGAGAACATCCTGCCAGACATCGATTGCAAGGGCTACAGAATCGACGATAGCTATACATTCTGTTTTTC
CCTGCACAAGTATGACCTGATCGCCTTCCAGAAGGATGAGAAGTCCAAGGTGGAGTTTGCCTACTATATC
AATTGCGACTCCTCTAACGGCAGGTTCTACCTGGCCTGGCACGATAAGGGCAGCAAGGAGCAGCAGTTTC
GCATCTCCACCCAGAATCTGGTGCTGATCCAGAAGTATCAGGTGAACGAGCTGGGCAAGGAGATCAGGCC
ATGTCGGCTGAAGAAGCGCCCACCCGTGCGGGAGGATAAGCGGCCCGCAGCAACCAAGAAGGCAGGACAG
GCCAAGAAGAAGAAGTACCCCTATGACGTGCCTGACTACGCCGGGTATCCCTACGACGTGCCTGATTACG
CCGGGTCCTATCCCTACGACGTGCCAGATTACGCTGCAGCTCCAGCAGCGAAGAAAAAGAAGCTGGATTA
AGATCTTTTTCCCTCTGCCAAAAATTATGGGGACATCATGAAGCCCCTTGAGCATCTGACTTCTGGCTAA
TAAAGGAAATTTATTTTCATTGCAATAGTGTGTTGGAATTTTTTGTGTCTCTCACTCGGCGGCCGCAGGA
ACCCCTAGTGATGGAGTTGGCCACTCCCTCTCTGCGCGCTCGCTCGCTCACTGAGGCCGGGCGACCAAAG
GTCGCCCGACGCCCGGGCTTTGCCCGGGCGGCCTCAGTGAGCGAGCGAGCGCGCAGCTGCCTGCAGGGGC
GCCTGATGCGGTATTTTCTCCTTACGCATCTGTGCGGTATTTCACACCGCATA
[95 nt withheld, positions 3834-3928]
T
[46 nt withheld, positions 3930-3975]
C
[141 nt withheld, positions 3977-4117]
CCTTTGACGTTGGAGTCCACGTTCTTTAATAGTGGACTCTTGTTCCAAACTGGAACAACACTCAACTCTA
TCTCGGGCTATTCTTTTGATTTATAAGGGATTTTGCCGATTTCGGTCTATTGGTTAAAAAATGAGCTGAT
TTAACAAAAATTTAACGCGAATTTTAACAAAATATTAACGTTTACAATTTTATGGTGCACTCTCAGTACA
ATCTGCTCTGATGCCGCATAGTTAAGCCAGCCCCGACACCCGCCAACACCCGCTGACGCGCCCTGACGGG
CTTGTCTGCTCCCGGCATCCGCTTACAGACAAGCTGTGACCGTCTCCGGGAGCTGCATGTGTCAGAGGTT
TTCACCGTCATCACCGAAACGCGCGAGACGAAAGGGCCTCGTGATACGCCTATTTTTATAGGTTAATGTC
ATGATAATAATGGTTTCTTAGACGTCAGGTGGCACTTTTCGGGGAAATGTGCGCGGAACCCCTATTTGTT
TATTTTTCTAAATACATTCAAATATGTATCCGCTCATGAGACAATAACCCTGATAAATGCTTCAATAATA
TTGAAAAAGGAAGAGTATGAGTATTCAACATTTCCGTGTCGCCCTTATTCCCTTTTTTGCGGCATTTTGC
CTTCCTGTTTTTGCTCACCCAGAAACGCTGGTGAAAGTAAAAGATGCTGAAGATCAGTTGGGTGCACGAG
TGGGTTACATCGAACTGGATCTCAACAGCGGTAAGATCCTTGAGAGTTTTCGCCCCGAAGAACGTTTTCC
AATGATGAGCACTTTTAAAGTTCTGCTATGTGGCGCGGTATTATCCCGTATTGACGCCGGGCAAGAGCAA
CTCGGTCGCCGCATACACTATTCTCAGAATGACTTGGTTGAGTACTCACCAGTCACAGAAAAGCATCTTA
CGGATGGCATGACAGTAAGAGAATTATGCAGTGCTGCCATAACCATGAGTGATAACACTGCGGCCAACTT
ACTTCTGACAACGATCGGAGGACCGAAGGAGCTAACCGCTTTTTTGCACAACATGGGGGATCATGTAACT
CGCCTTGATCGTTGGGAACCGGAGCTGAATGAAGCCATACCAAACGACGAGCGTGACACCACGATGCCTG
TAGCAATGGCAACAACGTTGCGCAAACTATTAACTGGCGAACTACTTACTCTAGCTTCCCGGCAACAATT
AATAGACTGGATGGAGGCGGATAAAGTTGCAGGACCACTTCTGCGCTCGGCCCTTCCGGCTGGCTGGTTT
ATTGCTGATAAATCTGGAGCCGGTGAGCGTGGAAGCCGCGGTATCATTGCAGCACTGGGGCCAGATGGTA
AGCCCTCCCGTATCGTAGTTATCTACACGACGGGGAGTCAGGCAACTATGGATGAACGAAATAGACAGAT
CGCTGAGATAGGTGCCTCACTGATTAAGCATTGGTAACTGTCAGACCAAGTTTACTCATATATACTTTAG
ATTGATTTAAAACTTCATTTTTAATTTAAAAGGATCTAGGTGAAGATCCTTTTTGATAATCTCATGACCA
AAATCCCTTAACGTGAGTTTTCGTTCCACTGAGCGTCAGACCCCGTAGAAAAGATCAAAGGATCTTCTTG
AGATCCTTTTTTTCTGCGCGTAATCTGCTGCTTGCAAACAAAAAAACCACCGCTACCAGCGGTGGTTTGT
TTGCCGGATCAAGAGCTACCAACTCTTTTTCCGAAGGTAACTGGCTTCAGCAGAGCGCAGATACCAAATA
CTGTTCTTCTAGTGTAGCCGTAGTTAGGCCACCACTTCAAGAACTCTGTAGCACCGCCTACATACCTCGC
TCTGCTAATCCTGTTACCAGTGGCTGCTGCCAGTGGCGATAAGTCGTGTCTTACCGGGTTGGACTCAAGA
CGATAGTTACCGGATAAGGCGCAGCGGTCGGGCTGAACGGGGGGTTCGTGCACACAGCCCAGCTTGGAGC
GAACGACCTACACCGAACTGAGATACCTACAGCGTGAGCTATGAGAAAGCGCCACGCTTCCCGAAGGGAG
AAAGGCGGACAGGTATCCGGTAAGCGGCAGGGTCGGAACAGGAGAGCGCACGAGGGAGCTTCCAGGGGGA
AACGCCTGGTATCTTTATAGTCCTGTCGGGTTTCGCCACCTCTGACTTGAGCGTCGATTTTTGTGATGCT
CGTCAGGGGGGCGGAGCCTATGGAAAAACGCCAGCAACGCGGCCTTTTTACGGTTCCTGGCCTTTTGCTG
GCCTTTTGCTCACATGTCCTGCAGGCAGCTGCGCGCTCGCTCGCTCACTGAGGCCGCCCGGGCGTCGGGC
GACCTTTGGTCGCCCGGCCTCAGTGAGCGAGCGAGCGCGCAGAGAGGGAGTGGCCAACTCCATCACTAGG
GGTTCCTGCGGCCTCTAGAGTTTAAACAAAAAAATAAACGATGCCCCTTAAAGCAGAAGCTTTAAGGGGC
AGAGCGTTGCGGCACATCTTTTCAGACGGCCTTATTGTAGCAACGGTTCTCATTTCGTTTCCGAAATGAG
AAAGGGAGCTACAACTGAAGAGCTGGAATGCTCTTCCGGTGTTTCGTCCTTTCCACAAGATATATAAAGC
CAAGAAATCGAAATACTTTCAAGTTACGGTAAGCATATGATAGTCCATTTTAAAACATAATTTTAAAACT
GCAAACTACCCAAGAAATTATTACTTTCTACGTCACGTATTTTGTACTAATATCTTTGTGTTTACAGTCA
AATTAATTCTAATTATCTCTCTAACAGCCTTGTATCGTATATGCAAATATGAAGGAATCATGGGAAATAG
GCCCTCTTCCTGCCCGACCTTGACGTCGACTCTAGAATGGAGGCGGTACTATGTAGATGAGAATTCAGGA
GCAAACTGGGAAAAGCAACTGCTTCCAAATATTTGTGATTTTTACAGTGTAGTTTTGGAAAAACTCTTAG
CCTACCAATTCTTCTAAGTGTTTTAAAATGTGGGAGCCAGTACACATGAAGTTATAGAGTGTTTTAATGA
GGCTTAAATATTTACCGTAACTATGAAATGCTACGCATATCATGCTGTTCAGGCTCCGTGGCCACGCAAC
TCATACTTAAGCAGACAGTGGTTCAAAGTTTTTTTCTTCCATTTCAGGTGTCGTGAACACCGCCACCATG
GTG
